>Addgene plasmid #160648 | pLX-Z4 (GB3375) | addgene full sequence | sequence record 318480 | Addgene NGS Result
TCATTGTTGTACTCCGGTTAGGACGGATTGGGAACTGGCTAACTCAAAATCCACACATTATACGAGCCGG
AAGCATAAAGTGTAAAGCCTGGGGTGCCTAATGAGTGAGGTCTCTCGCTGTCAGGAGACGGGACAAGGAT
GCGCCTGCAGGTTGTTGATGATGTGATGACTGATGGCAGGATATATGTGGTTGTAATTCATTTCTACCGT
GTAATTTACTGTATTTTTTTGTTTGTTCGTTCGTTTGTAAAAATATTTTTTGGAAGCAAAAAATTAGCGC
AAGAAGACAAAAATCACCTTGCGCTAATGCTCTGTTACAGGCGCGCCAATTTACCCAACAACTCCGCGGC
CGGGAAGCCGATCTCGGCTTGAACGAATTGTTAGGTGGCGGTACTTGGGTCGATATCAAAGTGCATCACT
TCTTCCCGTATGCCCAACTTTGTATAGAGAGCCACTGCGGGATCGTCACCGTAATCTGCTTGCACGTAGA
TCACATAAGCACCAAGCGCGTTGGCCTCATGCTTGAGGAGATTGATGAGCGCGGTGGCAATGCCCTGCCT
CCGGTGCTCTCCGGAGACTGCGAGATCATAGATATAGATCTCACTACGCGGCTGCTCAAACTTGGGCAGA
ACGTAAGCCGCGAGAGCGCCAACAACCGCTTCTTGGTCGAAGGCAGCAAGCGCGATGAATGTCTTACTAC
GGAGCAAGTTCCCGAGGTAATCGGAGTCCGGCTGATGTTGGGAGTAGGTGGCTACATCGCCGAACTCACG
ACCGAAAAGATCAAGAGCAGCCCGCATGGATTTGACTTGGTCAGGGCCGAGCCTACATGTGCGAATGATG
CCCATACTTGAGCCACCTAACTTTGTTTTAGGGCGACTGCCCTGCTGCGTAACATCGTTGCTGCTGCGTA
ACATCGTTGCTGCTCCATAACATCAAACATCGACCCACGGCGTAACGCGCTTGCTGCTTGGATGCCCGAG
GCATAGGCTGTACAAAAAAACAGTCATAACAAGCCATGAAAACCGCCACTGCGCCGTTACCACCGCTGCG
TTCGGTCAAGGTTCTGGACCAGTTGCGTGAGCGCATACGCTACTTGCATTACAGTTTACGAACCGAACAG
GCTTATGTCAAGATCGGATTGGCGGTTATGCGGTTGCGATGCAGGTGGCTGCTGAACCCCCAGCCGGAAC
TGACCCCACAAGGCCCTAGCGTTTGCAATGCACCAGGTCATCATTGACCCAGGCGTGTTCCACCAGGCCG
CTGCCTCGCAACTCTTCGCAGGCTTCGCCGACCTGCTCGCGCCACTTCTTCACGCGGGTGGAATCCGATC
CGCACATGAGGCGGAAGGTTTCCAGCTTGAGCGGGTACGGCTCCCGGTGCGAGCTGAAATAGTCGAACAT
CCGTCGGGCCGTCGGCGACAGCTTGCGGTACTTCTCCCATATGAATTTCGTGTAGTGGTCGCCAGCAAAC
AGCACGACGATTTCCTCGTCGATCAGGACCTGGCAACGGGACGTTTTCTTGCCACGGTCCAGGACGCGGA
AGCGGTGCAGCAGCGACACCGATTCCAGGTGCCCAACGCGGTCGGACGTGAAGCCCATCGCCGTCGCCTG
TAGGCGCGACAGGCATTCCTCGGCCTTCGTGTAATACCGGCCATTGATCGACCAGCCCAGGTCCTGGCAA
AGCTCGTAGAACGTGAAGGTGATCGGCTCGCCGATAGGGGTGCGCTTCGCGTACTCCAACACCTGCTGCC
ACACCAGTTCGTCATCGTCGGCCCGCAGCTCGACGCCGGTGTAGGTGATCTTCACGTCCTTGTTGACGTG
GAAAATGACCTTGTTTTGCAGCGCCTCGCGCGGGATTTTCTTGTTGCGCGTGGTGAACAGGGCAGAGCGG
GCCGTGTCGTTTGGCATCGCTCGCATCGTGTCCGGCCACGGCGCAATATCGAACAAGGAAAGCTGCATTT
CCTTGATCTGCTGCTTCGTGTGTTTCAGCAACGCGGCCTGCTTGGCTTCGCTGACCTGTTTTGCCAGGTC
CTCGCCGGCGGTTTTTCGCTTCTTGGTCGTCATAGTTCCTCGCGTGTCGATGGTCATCGACTTCGCCAAA
CCTGCCGCCTCCTGTTCTAGCCGACGCGAACGCTCCACGGCGGCCGATGGCGCGGGCAGGGCAGGGGGAG
CCAGTTGCACGCTGTCGCGCTCGATCTTGGCCGTAGCTTGCTGGACTATCGAGCCGACGGACTGGAAGGT
TTCGCGGGGCGCACGCATGACGGTGCGGCTTGCGATGGTTTCGGCATCCTCGGCGGAAAACCCCGCGTCG
ATCAGTTCTTGCCTGTATGCCTTCCGGTCAAACGTCCGATTCATTCACCCTCCTTGCGGGATTGCCCCGG
AATTAATTCCCCGGATCGATCCGTCGATCTTGATCCCCTGCGCCATCAGATCCTTGGCGGCAAGAAAGCC
ATCCAGTTTACTTTGCAGGGCTTCCCAACCTTACCAGAGGGCGCCCCAGCTGGCAATTCCGGTTCGCTTG
CTGTCCATAAAACCGCCCAGTCTAGCTATCGCCATGTAAGCCCACTGCAAGCTACCTGCTTTCTCTTTGC
GCTTGCGTTTTCCCTTGTCCAGATAGCCCAGTAGCTGACATTCATCCGGGGTCAGCACCGTTTCTGCGGA
CTGGCTTTCTACGTGGCTGCCATTTTTGGGGTGAGGCCGTTCGCGGCCGAGGGGCGCAGCCCCTGGGGGG
ATGGGAGGCCCGCGTTAGCGGGCCGGGAGGGTTCGAGAAGGGGGGGCACCCCCCTTCGGCGTGCGCGGTC
ACGCGCACAGGGCGCAGCCCTGGTTAAAAACAAGGTTTATAAATATTGGTTTAAAAGCAGGTTAAAAGAC
AGGTTAGCGGTGGCCGAAAAACGGGCGGAAACCCTTGCAAATGCTGGATTTTCTGCCTGTGGACAGCCCC
TCAAATGTCAATAGGTGCGCCCCTCATCTGTCAGCACTCTGCCCCTCAAGTGTCAAGGATCGCGCCCCTC
ATCTGTCAGTAGTCGCGCCCCTCAAGTGTCAATACCGCAGGGCACTTATCCCCAGGCTTGTCCACATCAT
CTGTGGGAAACTCGCGTAAAATCAGGCGTTTTCGCCGATTTGCGAGGCTGGCCAGCTCCACGTCGCCGGC
CGAAATCGAGCCTGCCCCTCATCTGTCAACGCCGCGCCGGGTGAGTCGGCCCCTCAAGTGTCAACGTCCG
CCCCTCATCTGTCAGTGAGGGCCAAGTTTTCCGCGAGGTATCCACAACGCCGGCGGCCCTACATGGCTCT
GCTGTAGTGAGTGGGTTGCGCTCCGGCAGCGGTCCTGATCCCCCGCAGAAAAAAAGGATCTCAAGAAGAT
CCTTTGATCTTTTCTACAGGCCTGCTGGTAATCGCAGGCCTTTTTATTTTGGCAGGATATATTGTGGTGT
AAACACTTACCGCACCTCTGCAGCAGCGGCAGGATATATGGCAGTGTAAACTCCATTTTCGAACGCGTTA
ATTAAGTAGCCTGGTCGAAACCGTCTCAGGAGAGAGACCAAAAGCAAAAACCCGCCGAAGCGGGTTACTA
GCGCCATTCGCCATTCAGAGAGCGGAGCTGCTGCGACGGACGATCGGTACGCGCCTCTTCGCTATTACGC
CAACTGGCGAAAGGTGGATGTGCTGCAAGGCGATTAAGTTGGGTAACGCCAGGGTTTTCCCAGTCACGAC
GTTGTAGTACCACGGCAAGGCTATCTGTAA
Features (pLannotate 1.2.2; 10 found; start..end, strand, type, name):
     56..86      -  promoter       lac UV5 promoter: E. coli lac promoter with an "up" mutation
    260..319     -  CDS            YDH2_PLAFS (fragment): Protein predicted: Swiss-Prot protein existence level 4. From Plasmodium falciparum (isolate fcm17 / Senegal).
    381..914     -  CDS            GmR: gentamycin acetyltransferase; aacC1; confers resistance to gentamycin
   1103..1131    -  promoter       Pc promoter: intI1 (promoter lies within the coding sequence); class 1 integron promoter
   1206..2354    -  CDS            trfA: trans-acting replication protein that binds to and activates oriV
   2406..2687    -  CDS            tnpA (fragment): TN5P_ECOLX - Also known as tnp. Experimental evidence at protein level: Swiss-Prot protein existence level 1. Mediates transposition of transposon Tn5 by a 'cut and paste' mechanism. First, the monomeric transposase binds the 19 bp inverted DNA repeats flanking the transposon. Then, dimerization of the DNA- bound transposase creates a synaptic DNA complex. After nicking of the first DNA strand, excision of the transposon proceeds through a series of intermediates. The transposase then mediates the insertion of the transposon at a new site by strand transfer. The activity of the wild- type tran
   2747..3278    -  rep_origin     oriV: incP origin of replication
   3334..3369    -  rep_origin     CloDF13 ori (fragment): Plasmids containing the CloDF13 (CDF) origin of replication can be propagated in E. coli cells that contain additional plasmids with compatible origins.
   3410..3434    +  misc_feature   LB T-DNA repeat: left border repeat from nopaline C58 T-DNA
   3611..3716    -  CDS            lacZα (fragment): LacZα fragment of β-galactosidase; lacZ fragment
