[The description below was written by a language model from this plasmid's Addgene catalogue record and pLannotate feature annotations shown in this document.]
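Description:
pLX-Z4 (GB3375) is an empty mini binary T-DNA vector of the pLX series, only 3,740 bp in size, intended for Agrobacterium-mediated plant transformation and catalogued as a synthetic biology backbone. Replication relies on the broad-host-range RK2 (incP) system: the annotated oriV origin is activated in trans by the plasmid-encoded trfA replication protein, which allows maintenance in both E. coli and Agrobacterium at low copy number. Bacterial selection is by gentamicin, conferred by the aacC1 gentamicin acetyltransferase gene, which appears to be driven by the class 1 integron Pc promoter located just upstream of it. The source publication for the series describes mini binary vectors with compatible replication origins, designed so that several T-DNAs can be delivered to plants together.

The T-DNA region carries no insert. Instead it holds a lacZα cloning reporter under a lac UV5 promoter, which spans the numbering origin of the circular sequence and provides blue/white screening when the cassette is replaced by cloned DNA. The vector is GoldenBraid compatible at the alpha1 level: parts are assembled in with BsaI, and the resulting unit can be released with BsmBI for the next round of assembly. The automated annotation identifies a nopaline C58-type left border repeat beside the lacZα cassette but does not call a right border, so that element is not documented in the feature table. Short hits to a Tn5 transposase fragment, a CloDF13 origin fragment and a Plasmodium predicted protein are partial matches, most likely annotation artefacts or backbone remnants rather than functional parts. No plant selectable marker or plant promoter is recorded.
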