Addgene plasmid #160648: pLX-Z4 (GB3375)
Purpose: (Empty Backbone) pLX series: RK2-based T-DNA binary vector for plant transformation (alpha1)
Depositing lab: Juan Antonio García & Fabio Pasin. Depositing organization: Lab of Juan Antonio García. Publication: Multiple T-DNA Delivery to Plants Using Novel Mini Binary Vectors with Compatible Replication Origins. Pasin F, Bedoya LC, Bernabe-Orts JM, Gallo A, Simon-Mateo C, Orzaez D, Garcia JA. ACS Synth Biol. 2017 Oct 20;6(10):1962-1968. doi: 10.1021/acssynbio.6b00354. Epub 2017 Jun 28. PubMed 28657330.
Backbone
  Vector backbone: pLX-Z4
  Backbone manufacturer: Pasin et al., ACS Synth Biol. 2017;6(10):1962-1968. https://doi.org/10.1021/acssynbio.6b00354
  Backbone size (bp): 3740
  Vector type: Synthetic Biology
  Selectable markers: lacZ
Growth in bacteria
  Bacterial resistance: Gentamicin, 10 μg/mL
  Growth temperature: 37°C
  Growth strain: DH5alpha
  Copy number: Low Copy
Gene/Insert
  Gene/Insert name: None
Terms and licenses: Academic/Nonprofit Terms; Industry Terms: Not Available to Industry
Depositor comments: GoldenBraid compatibility: enzyme in BsaI, enzyme out BsmBI.
How to cite: pLX-Z4 (GB3375) was a gift from Juan Antonio García & Fabio Pasin (Addgene plasmid # 160648 ; http://n2t.net/addgene:160648 ; RRID:Addgene_160648)
